>Addgene plasmid #250403 | Lenti-CMV-mCherry-GSG-P2A-NUDT5 P158I-WPRE | addgene full sequence | sequence record 498982 | Addgene NGS Result
ATGAGTATTCAACATTTCCGTGTCGCCCTTATTCCCTTTTTTGCGGCATTTTGCCTTCCTGTTTTTGCTC
ACCCAGAAACGCTGGTGAAAGTAAAAGATGCTGAAGATCAGTTGGGTGCACGAGTGGGTTACATCGAACT
GGATCTCAACAGCGGTAAGATCCTTGAGAGTTTTCGCCCCGAAGAACGTTTTCCAATGATGAGCACTTTT
AAAGTTCTGCTATGTGGCGCGGTATTATCCCGTATTGACGCCGGGCAAGAGCAACTCGGTCGCCGCATAC
ACTATTCTCAGAATGACTTGGTTGAGTACTCACCAGTCACAGAAAAGCATCTTACGGATGGCATGACAGT
AAGAGAATTATGCAGTGCTGCCATAACCATGAGTGATAACACTGCGGCCAACTTACTTCTGACAACGATC
GGAGGACCGAAGGAGCTAACCGCTTTTTTGCACAACATGGGGGATCATGTAACTCGCCTTGATCGTTGGG
AACCGGAGCTGAATGAAGCCATACCAAACGACGAGCGTGACACCACGATGCCTGTAGCAATGGCAACAAC
GTTGCGCAAACTATTAACTGGCGAACTACTTACTCTAGCTTCCCGGCAACAATTAATAGACTGGATGGAG
GCGGATAAAGTTGCAGGACCACTTCTGCGCTCGGCCCTTCCGGCTGGCTGGTTTATTGCTGATAAATCTG
GAGCCGGTGAGCGTGGGTCTCGCGGTATCATTGCAGCACTGGGGCCAGATGGTAAGCCCTCCCGTATCGT
AGTTATCTACACGACGGGGAGTCAGGCAACTATGGATGAACGAAATAGACAGATCGCTGAGATAGGTGCC
TCACTGATTAAGCATTGGTAACTGTCAGACCAAGTTTACTCATATATACTTTAGATTGATTTAAAACTTC
ATTTTTAATTTAAAAGGATCTAGGTGAAGATCCTTTTTGATAATCTCATGACCAAAATCCCTTAACGTGA
GTTTTCGTTCCACTGAGCGTCAGACCCCGTAGAAAAGATCAAAGGATCTTCTTGAGATCCTTTTTTTCTG
CGCGTAATCTGCTGCTTGCAAACAAAAAAACCACCGCTACCAGCGGTGGTTTGTTTGCCGGATCAAGAGC
TACCAACTCTTTTTCCGAAGGTAACTGGCTTCAGCAGAGCGCAGATACCAAATACTGTTCTTCTAGTGTA
GCCGTAGTTAGGCCACCACTTCAAGAACTCTGTAGCACCGCCTACATACCTCGCTCTGCTAATCCTGTTA
CCAGTGGCTGCTGCCAGTGGCGATAAGTCGTGTCTTACCGGGTTGGACTCAAGACGATAGTTACCGGATA
AGGCGCAGCGGTCGGGCTGAACGGGGGGTTCGTGCACACAGCCCAGCTTGGAGCGAACGACCTACACCGA
ACTGAGATACCTACAGCGTGAGCTATGAGAAAGCGCCACGCTTCCCGAAGGGAGAAAGGCGGACAGGTAT
CCGGTAAGCGGCAGGGTCGGAACAGGAGAGCGCACGAGGGAGCTTCCAGGGGGAAACGCCTGGTATCTTT
ATAGTCCTGTCGGGTTTCGCCACCTCTTACTTGAGCGTCGATTTTTGTGATGCTCGTCAGGGGGGCGGAG
CCTATGGAAAAACGCCAGCAACGCGGCCTTTTTACGGTTCCTGGCCTTTTGCTGGCCTTTTGCTCACATG
TTCTTTCCTGCGTTATCCCCTGATTCTGTGGATAACCGTATTACCGCCTTTGAGTGAGCTGATACCGCTC
GCCGCAGCCGAACGACCGAGCGCAGCGAGTCAGTGAGCGAGGAAGCGGAAGAGCGCCCAATACGCAAACC
GCCTCTCCCCGCGCGTTGGCCGATTCATTAATGCAGCTGGCACGACAGGTTTCCCGACTGGAAAGCGGGC
AGTGAGCGCAACGCAATTAATGTGAGTTAGCTCACTCATTAGGCACCCCAGGCTTTACACTTTATGCTTC
CGGCTCGTATGTTGTGTGGAATTGTGAGCGGATAACAATTTCACACAGGAAACAGCTATGACCATGATTA
CGCCAAGCGCGCAATTAACCCTCACTAAAGGGAACAAAAGCTGGAGCTGCAAGCTTAATGTAGTCTTATG
CAATACTCTTGTAGTCTTGCAACATGGTAACGATGAGTTAGCAACATGCCTTACAAGGAGAGAAAAAGCA
CCGTGCATGCCGATTGGTGGAAGTAAGGTGGTACGATCGTGCCTTATTAGGAAGGCAACAGACGGGTCTG
ACATGGATTGGACGAACCACTGAATTGCCGCATTGCAGAGATATTGTATTTAAGTGCCTAGCTCGATACA
TAAACGGGTCTCTCTGGTTAGACCAGATCTGAGCCTGGGAGCTCTCTGGCTAACTAGGGAACCCACTGCT
TAAGCCTCAATAAAGCTTGCCTTGAGTGCTTCAAGTAGTGTGTGCCCGTCTGTTGTGTGACTCTGGTAAC
TAGAGATCCCTCAGACCCTTTTAGTCAGTGTGGAAAATCTCTAGCAGTGGCGCCCGAACAGGGACTTGAA
AGCGAAAGGGAAACCAGAGGAGCTCTCTCGACGCAGGACTCGGCTTGCTGAAGCGCGCACGGCAAGAGGC
GAGGGGCGGCGACTGGTGAGTACGCCAAAAATTTTGACTAGCGGAGGCTAGAAGGAGAGAGATGGGTGCG
AGAGCGTCAGTATTAAGCGGGGGAGAATTAGATCGCGATGGGAAAAAATTCGGTTAAGGCCAGGGGGAAA
GAAAAAATATAAATTAAAACATATAGTATGGGCAAGCAGGGAGCTAGAACGATTCGCAGTTAATCCTGGC
CTGTTAGAAACATCAGAAGGCTGTAGACAAATACTGGGACAGCTACAACCATCCCTTCAGACAGGATCAG
AAGAACTTAGATCATTATATAATACAGTAGCAACCCTCTATTGTGTGCATCAAAGGATAGAGATAAAAGA
CACCAAGGAAGCTTTAGACAAGATAGAGGAAGAGCAAAACAAAAGTAAGACCACCGCACAGCAAGCGGCC
GCTGATCTTCAGACCTGGAGGAGGAGATATGAGGGACAATTGGAGAAGTGAATTATATAAATATAAAGTA
GTAAAAATTGAACCATTAGGAGTAGCACCCACCAAGGCAAAGAGAAGAGTGGTGCAGAGAGAAAAAAGAG
CAGTGGGAATAGGAGCTTTGTTCCTTGGGTTCTTGGGAGCAGCAGGAAGCACTATGGGCGCAGCGTCAAT
GACGCTGACGGTACAGGCCAGACAATTATTGTCTGGTATAGTGCAGCAGCAGAACAATTTGCTGAGGGCT
ATTGAGGCGCAACAGCATCTGTTGCAACTCACAGTCTGGGGCATCAAGCAGCTCCAGGCAAGAATCCTGG
CTGTGGAAAGATACCTAAAGGATCAACAGCTCCTGGGGATTTGGGGTTGCTCTGGAAAACTCATTTGCAC
CACTGCTGTGCCTTGGAATGCTAGTTGGAGTAATAAATCTCTGGAACAGATTTGGAATCACACGACCTGG
ATGGAGTGGGACAGAGAAATTAACAATTACACAAGCTTAATACACTCCTTAATTGAAGAATCGCAAAACC
AGCAAGAAAAGAATGAACAAGAATTATTGGAATTAGATAAATGGGCAAGTTTGTGGAATTGGTTTAACAT
AACAAATTGGCTGTGGTATATAAAATTATTCATAATGATAGTAGGAGGCTTGGTAGGTTTAAGAATAGTT
TTTGCTGTACTTTCTATAGTGAATAGAGTTAGGCAGGGATATTCACCATTATCGTTTCAGACCCACCTCC
CAACCCCGAGGGGACCCGACAGGCCCGAAGGAATAGAAGAAGAAGGTGGAGAGAGAGACAGAGACAGATC
CATTCGATTAGTGAACGGATCTCGACGGTATCGGTTAACTTTTAAAAGAAAAGGGGGGATTGGGGGGTAC
AGTGCAGGGGAAAGAATAGTAGACATAATAGCAACAGACATACAAACTAAAGAATTACAAAAACAAATTA
CAAAATTCAAAATTTTATCGATAAGCTTGGGAGTTCCGCGTTACATAACTTACGGTAAATGGCCCGCCTG
GCTGACCGCCCAACGACCCCCGCCCATTGACGTCAATAATGACGTATGTTCCCATAGTAACGCCAATAGG
GACTTTCCATTGACGTCAATGGGTGGAGTATTTACGGTAAACTGCCCACTTGGCAGTACATCAAGTGTAT
CATATGCCAAGTACGCCCCCTATTGACGTCAATGACGGTAAATGGCCCGCCTGGCATTATGCCCAGTACA
TGACCTTATGGGACTTTCCTACTTGGCAGTACATCTACGTATTAGTCATCGCTATTACCATGGTGATGCG
GTTTTGGCAGTACATCAATGGGCGTGGATAGCGGTTTGACTCACGGGGATTTCCAAGTCTCCACCCCATT
GACGTCAATGGGAGTTTGTTTTGGCACCAAAATCAACGGGACTTTCCAAAATGTCGTAACAACTCCGCCC
CATTGACGCAAATGGGCGGTAGGCGTGTACGGTGGGAGGTCTATATAAGCAGAGCTCGTTTAGTGAACCG
TCAGATCGCCTGGAGACGCCATCCACGCTGTTTTGACCTCCATAGAAGACACCGACTCTAGAGGATCCAC
CGGTCGCCACCATGGTGAGCAAGGGCGAGGAGGATAACATGGCCATCATCAAGGAGTTCATGCGCTTCAA
GGTGCACATGGAGGGCTCCGTGAACGGCCACGAGTTCGAGATCGAGGGCGAGGGCGAGGGCCGCCCCTAC
GAGGGCACCCAGACCGCCAAGCTGAAGGTGACCAAGGGTGGCCCCCTGCCCTTCGCCTGGGACATCCTGT
CCCCTCAGTTCATGTACGGCTCCAAGGCCTACGTGAAGCACCCCGCCGACATCCCCGACTACTTGAAGCT
GTCCTTCCCCGAGGGCTTCAAGTGGGAGCGCGTGATGAACTTCGAGGACGGCGGCGTGGTGACCGTGACC
CAGGACTCCTCCCTGCAGGACGGCGAGTTCATCTACAAGGTGAAGCTGCGCGGCACCAACTTCCCCTCAG
ACGGCCCCGTAATGCAGAAGAAAACCATGGGCTGGGAGGCCTCCTCCGAGCGGATGTACCCCGAGGACGG
CGCCCTGAAGGGCGAGATCAAGCAGAGGCTGAAGCTGAAGGACGGCGGCCACTACGACGCTGAGGTCAAG
ACCACCTACAAGGCCAAGAAGCCCGTGCAGCTGCCCGGCGCCTACAACGTCAACATCAAGTTGGACATCA
CCTCCCACAACGAGGACTACACCATCGTGGAACAGTACGAACGCGCCGAGGGCCGCCACTCCACCGGCGG
CATGGACGAGCTGTACAAGGGATCCGGCGCTACTAACTTCAGCCTGCTGAAGCAGGCTGGAGACGTGGAG
GAGAACCCTGGACCTATGGAGAGCCAAGAACCAACGGAATCTTCTCAGAATGGCAAACAGTATATCATTT
CAGAGGAGTTAATTTCAGAAGGAAAATGGGTCAAGCTTGAAAAAACAACGTACATGGATCCTACTGGTAA
AACTAGAACTTGGGAATCAGTGAAACGTACAACCAGGAAAGAGCAGACTGCGGATGGTGTCGCGGTCATC
CCCGTGCTGCAGAGAACACTTCACTATGAGTGTATCGTTCTGGTGAAACAGTTCCGACCACCAATGGGGG
GCTACTGCATAGAGTTCCCTGCAGGTCTCATAGATGATGGTGAAACCCCAGAAGCAGCTGCTCTCCGGGA
GCTTGAAGAAGAAACTGGCTACAAAGGGGACATTGCCGAATGTTCTCCAGCGGTCTGTATGGACCCAGGC
TTGTCAAACTGTACTATACACATCGTGACAGTCACCATTAACGGAGATGATGCCGAAAACGCAAGGATAA
AGCCAAAGCCAGGGGATGGAGAGTTTGTGGAAGTCATTTCTTTACCCAAGAATGACCTGCTGCAGAGACT
TGATGCTCTGGTAGCTGAAGAACATCTCACAGTGGACGCCAGGGTCTATTCCTACGCTCTAGCGCTGAAA
CATGCAAATGCAAAGCCATTTGAAGTGCCCTTCTTGAAATTTTAAAGCGGCCGCGTCGACAATCAACCTC
TGGATTACAAAATTTGTGAAAGATTGACTGGTATTCTTAACTATGTTGCTCCTTTTACGCTATGTGGATA
CGCTGCTTTAATGCCTTTGTATCATGCTATTGCTTCCCGTATGGCTTTCATTTTCTCCTCCTTGTATAAA
TCCTGGTTGCTGTCTCTTTATGAGGAGTTGTGGCCCGTTGTCAGGCAACGTGGCGTGGTGTGCACTGTGT
TTGCTGACGCAACCCCCACTGGTTGGGGCATTGCCACCACCTGTCAGCTCCTTTCCGGGACTTTCGCTTT
CCCCCTCCCTATTGCCACGGCGGAACTCATCGCCGCCTGCCTTGCCCGCTGCTGGACAGGGGCTCGGCTG
TTGGGCACTGACAATTCCGTGGTGTTGTCGGGGAAGCTGACGTCCTTTCCATGGCTGCTCGCCTGTGTTG
CCACCTGGATTCTGCGCGGGACGTCCTTCTGCTACGTCCCTTCGGCCCTCAATCCAGCGGACCTTCCTTC
CCGCGGCCTGCTGCCGGCTCTGCGGCCTCTTCCGCGTCTTCGCCTTCGCCCTCAGACGAGTCGGATCTCC
CTTTGGGCCGCCTCCCCGCCTGGAATTCTACCGGGTAGGGGAGGCGCTTTTCCCAAGGCAGTCTGGAGCA
TGCGCTTTAGCAGCCCCGCTGGGCACTTGGCGCTACACAAGTGGCCTCTGGCCTCGCACACATTCCACAT
CCACCGGTAGGCGCCAACCGGCTCCGTTCTTTGGTGGCCCCTTCGCGCCACCTTCTACTCCTCCCCTAGT
CAGGAAGTTCCCCCCCGCCCCGCAGCTCGCGTCGTGCAGGACGTGACAAATGGAAGTAGCACGTCTCACT
AGTCTCGTGCAGATGGACAGCACCGCTGAGCAATGGAAGCGGGTAGGCCTTTGGGGCAGCGGCCAATAGC
AGCTTTGCTCCTTCGCTTTCTGGGCTCAGAGGCTGGGAAGGGGTGGGTCCGGGGGCGGGCTCAGGGGCGG
GCTCAGGGGCGGGGCGGGCGCCCGAAGGTCCTCCGGAGGCCCGGCATTCTGCACGCTTCAAAAGCGCACG
TCTGCCGCGCTGTTCTCCTCTTCCTCATCTCCGGGCCTTTCGACCTGCAGCCCAAGCTTACCATGACCGA
GTACAAGCCCACGGTGCGCCTCGCCACCCGCGACGACGTCCCCAGGGCCGTACGCACCCTCGCCGCCGCG
TTCGCCGACTACCCCGCCACGCGCCACACCGTCGATCCGGACCGCCACATCGAGCGGGTCACCGAGCTGC
AAGAACTCTTCCTCACGCGCGTCGGGCTCGACATCGGCAAGGTGTGGGTCGCGGACGACGGCGCCGCGGT
GGCGGTCTGGACCACGCCGGAGAGCGTCGAAGCGGGGGCGGTGTTCGCCGAGATCGGCCCGCGCATGGCC
GAGTTGAGCGGTTCCCGGCTGGCCGCGCAGCAACAGATGGAAGGCCTCCTGGCGCCGCACCGGCCCAAGG
AGCCCGCGTGGTTCCTGGCCACCGTCGGCGTCTCGCCCGACCACCAGGGCAAGGGTCTGGGCAGCGCCGT
CGTGCTCCCCGGAGTGGAGGCGGCCGAGCGCGCCGGGGTGCCCGCCTTCCTGGAGACCTCCGCGCCCCGC
AACCTCCCCTTCTACGAGCGGCTCGGCTTCACCGTCACCGCCGACGTCGAGGTGCCCGAAGGACCGCGCA
CCTGGTGCATGACCCGCAAGCCCGGTGCCTGACGCCCGCCCCACGACCCGCAGCGCCCGACCGAAAGGAG
CGCACGACCCCATGCATCTCGAGGGCCCGGTACCTTTAAGACCAATGACTTACAAGGCAGCTGTAGATCT
TAGCCACTTTTTAAAAGAAAAGGGGGGACTGGAAGGGCTAGCTCACTCCCAACGAAGACAAGATCTGCTT
TTTGCTTGTACTGGGTCTCTCTGGTTAGACCAGATCTGAGCCTGGGAGCTCTCTGGCTAACTAGGGAACC
CACTGCTTAAGCCTCAATAAAGCTTGCCTTGAGTGCTTCAAGTAGTGTGTGCCCGTCTGTTGTGTGACTC
TGGTAACTAGAGATCCCTCAGACCCTTTTAGTCAGTGTGGAAAATCTCTAGCAGTAGTAGTTCATGTCAT
CTTATTATTCAGTATTTATAACTTGCAAAGAAATGAATATCAGAGAGTGAGAGGAACTTGTTTATTGCAG
CTTATAATGGTTACAAATAAAGCAATAGCATCACAAATTTCACAAATAAAGCATTTTTTTCACTGCATTC
TAGTTGTGGTTTGTCCAAACTCATCAATGTATCTTATCATGTCTGGCTCTAGCTATCCCGCCCCTAACTC
CGCCCATCCCGCCCCTAACTCCGCCCAGTTCCGCCCATTCTCCGCCCCATGGCTGACTAATTTTTTTTAT
TTATGCAGAGGCCGAGGCCGCCTCGGCCTCTGAGCTATTCCAGAAGTAGTGAGGAGGCTTTTTTGGAGGC
CTAGGGACGTACCCAATTCGCCCTATAGTGAGTCGTATTACGCGCGCTCACTGGCCGTCGTTTTACAACG
TCGTGACTGGGAAAACCCTGGCGTTACCCAACTTAATCGCCTTGCAGCACATCCCCCTTTCGCCAGCTGG
CGTAATAGCGAAGAGGCCCGCACCGATCGCCCTTCCCAACAGTTGCGCAGCCTGAATGGCGAATGGG
[124 nt withheld, positions 8748-8871]
C
[91 nt withheld, positions 8873-8963]
A
[49 nt withheld, positions 8965-9013]
CCTTTGACGTTGGAGTCCACGTTCTTT
[37 nt withheld, positions 9041-9077]
ACCCTATCTCGGTCTATTCTTTTGATTTATAAGGGATTTTGCCGATTTCGGCCTATTGGTTAAAAAATGA
GCTGATTTAACAAAAATTTAACGCGAATTTTAACAAAATATTAACGCTTACAATTTAGGTGGCACTTTTC
GGGGAAATGTGCGCGGAACCCCTATTTGTTTATTTTTCTAAATACATTCAAATATGTATCCGCTCATGAG
ACAATAACCCTGATAAATGCTTCAATAATATTGAAAAAGGAAGAGT
Features (pLannotate 1.2.2; 29 found; start..end, strand, type, name):
      1..861     +  CDS            AmpR: β-lactamase; bla; confers resistance to ampicillin, carbenicillin, and related antibiotics
   1032..1620    +  rep_origin     ori: high-copy-number ColE1/pMB1/pBR322/pUC origin of replication
   1803..1895    +  CDS            lacI (fragment): lac repressor; lacI; The lac repressor binds to the lac operator to inhibit transcription in E. coli. This inhibition can be relieved by adding lactose or isopropyl-β-D-thiogalactopyranoside (IPTG).
   1908..1929    +  protein_bind   CAP binding site: CAP binding activates transcription in the presence of cAMP. E. coli catabolite activator protein
   1944..1974    +  promoter       lac promoter: promoter for the E. coli lac operon
   1982..1998    +  protein_bind   lac operator: The lac repressor binds to the lac operator to inhibit transcription in E. coli. This inhibition can be relieved by adding lactose or isopropyl-β-D-thiogalactopyranoside (IPTG). lac repressor encoded by lacI
   2043..2061    +  promoter       T3 promoter: promoter for bacteriophage T3 RNA polymerase
   2089..2315    +  promoter       RSV promoter: Rous sarcoma virus enhancer/promoter
   2316..2496    +  LTR            5' LTR (truncated): truncated 5' long terminal repeat (LTR) from HIV-1
   2543..2668    +  misc_feature   HIV-1 Ψ: packaging signal of human immunodeficiency virus type 1
   2652..3015    +  CDS            HIV-1 gag (fragment): gag protein from human immunodeficiency virus 1; gag
   3161..3394    +  misc_feature   RRE: The Rev response element (RRE) of HIV-1 allows for Rev-dependent mRNA export from the nucleus to the cytoplasm.
   3771..3871    +  CDS            Rev (fragment): human immunodeficiency virus 1 (HIV-1) Rev protein; rev; enhances nuclear export of unspliced and incompletely spliced viral mRNAs
   3890..4006    +  misc_feature   cPPT/CTS: central polypurine tract and central termination sequence of HIV-1
   4029..4332    +  enhancer       CMV enhancer: human cytomegalovirus immediate early enhancer
   4333..4536    +  promoter       CMV promoter: human cytomegalovirus (CMV) immediate early promoter
   4632..5339    +  CDS            mCherry: mCherry is a basic (constitutively fluorescent) red fluorescent protein published in 2004, derived from Discosoma sp.. It is reported to be a very rapidly-maturing monomer with low acid sensitivity.
   5406..6062    +  CDS            NUDT5: NUDT5_HUMAN - Also known as NUDIX5 From Homo sapiens (Human).
   6081..6669    +  misc_feature   WPRE: woodchuck hepatitis virus posttranscriptional regulatory element
   6683..7182    +  promoter       PGK promoter: mouse phosphoglycerate kinase 1 promoter
   7203..7802    +  CDS            PuroR: puromycin N-acetyltransferase; pac from Streptomyces alboniger; confers resistance to puromycin
   7870..8007    +  CDS            nef (fragment): NEF_HV1LA - Experimental evidence at protein level: Swiss-Prot protein existence level 1. Extracellular Nef protein targets CD4(+) T-lymphocytes for apoptosis by interacting with CXCR4 surface receptors. From Human immunodeficiency virus type 1 group M subtype B (isolate Lai) (HIV-1).
   7993..8173    +  LTR            5' LTR (truncated): truncated 5' long terminal repeat (LTR) from HIV-1
   8245..8366    +  polyA_signal   SV40 poly(A) signal: SV40 polyadenylation signal
   8406..8541    +  rep_origin     SV40 ori: SV40 origin of replication
   8562..8580    -  promoter       T7 promoter: promoter for bacteriophage T7 RNA polymerase
   8588..8743    +  CDS            lacZα (fragment): LacZα fragment of β-galactosidase; lacZ fragment
   8748..9176    +  rep_origin     f1 ori (sequence partly withheld): f1 bacteriophage origin of replication; arrow indicates direction of (+) strand synthesis
   9229..9333    +  promoter       AmpR promoter: bla
