[The description below was written by a language model from this plasmid's Addgene catalogue record and pLannotate feature annotations shown in this document.]
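Description:
Lenti-CMV-mCherry-GSG-P2A-NUDT5 P158I-WPRE is a 9.3 kb lentiviral transfer plasmid for mammalian expression, built on the pLenti CMV GFP Puro backbone. In bacteria it is maintained through a high-copy ColE1/pUC-type origin and selected with ampicillin via the β-lactamase gene. An f1 origin, an SV40 origin and remnants of a lac/lacZα cloning region flanked by T3 and T7 promoters are also present in the backbone.

The viral portion begins with an RSV promoter fused to a truncated HIV-1 5' LTR, an arrangement that drives genomic RNA transcription in packaging cells. It continues with the Ψ packaging signal, a gag fragment, the Rev response element for nuclear export of the unspliced genome, and the cPPT/CTS element, which aids transduction. The downstream LTR is likewise annotated as truncated and is followed by an SV40 polyadenylation signal.

Between these elements, the CMV enhancer/promoter drives a single open reading frame encoding mCherry, a flexible GSG linker, a P2A peptide and human NUDT5 (Nudix hydrolase 5) carrying the P158I substitution. Ribosomal skipping at P2A yields separate red fluorescent reporter and NUDT5 proteins, so mCherry marks expressing cells without remaining fused to the enzyme. The linker and P2A are stated in the catalogue entry but are not annotated in the feature table, where they would fall in the gap between the two coding sequences. A WPRE follows to enhance transcript stability and expression, and a mouse PGK promoter then drives puromycin N-acetyltransferase for selection of transduced cells.

The construct is intended for stable or transient expression of the NUDT5 P158I variant in mammalian cells. The record does not state the functional consequence of the mutation.
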