Addgene plasmid #250403: Lenti-CMV-mCherry-GSG-P2A-NUDT5 P158I-WPRE
Purpose: Lentiviral expression of human NUDT5 P158I with N-terminal mCherry seperated by a flexible GSG-linker and P2A under CMV promoter, as well as a puromycin resistance cassette under PGK promoter.
Depositing lab: Stefan Kubicek. Depositing organization: CeMM Research Center for Molecular Medicine. Publication: A non-enzymatic role of Nudix hydrolase 5 in repressing purine de novo synthesis. Nguyen TA, Lin JG, Marques AMC, Fottner M, Bauer LG, Reicher A, Daum D, Scrofani L, Liu Y, Cheng C, D'Angelo L D D L, Sanchez J, Bueschl C, Marella N, Buphamalai P, Traversi F, Beres M, Moll HP, Siklos M, Genger JW, Hofstaetter G, Villanti L, Malik M, Klimek C, Runggatscher K, Guertl B, Hansen JS, Dobner S, Babosova O, Becirovic T, de Rooij LPMH, Casanova E, Koren A, Froese DS, Rosenblatt DS, Klavins K, Bergthaler A, Menche J, Hannich JT, Abele M, Sdelci S, Lang K, Huber KVM, Kubicek S. Science. 2025 Nov 6:eadv4257. doi: 10.1126/science.adv4257. PubMed 41196952.
Backbone
  Vector backbone: pLenti CMV GFP Puro
  Backbone manufacturer: Eric Campeau, Paul Kaufman (Addgene #17448)
  Vector type: Mammalian Expression, Lentiviral
Growth in bacteria
  Bacterial resistance: Ampicillin, 100 μg/mL
  Growth temperature: 37°C
  Growth strain: NEB Stable
  Copy number: High Copy
Gene/Insert
  Gene/Insert name: NUDT5
  Species: H. sapiens (human)
  Insert size (bp): 1431
  Mutation: P158I
  Entrez Gene: NUDT5 (a.k.a. YSA1, YSA1H, YSAH1, hNUDT5)
  Promoter: CMV
  Tag / fusion protein: mCherry-GSG-P2A (N terminal on insert)
  Cloning method: Ligation Independent Cloning
Terms and licenses: Academic/Nonprofit Terms; Industry Terms: Not Available to Industry
Depositor comments: Insert cloned with BamHI (5') and SalI (3') sites.
How to cite: Lenti-CMV-mCherry-GSG-P2A-NUDT5 P158I-WPRE was a gift from Stefan Kubicek (Addgene plasmid # 250403 ; http://n2t.net/addgene:250403 ; RRID:Addgene_250403)
